>Addgene plasmid #13100 | pc3XB-ZF1 | depositor full sequence | sequence record 7449 | Author sequence
GACGGATCGGGAGATCTCCCGATCCCCTATGGTGCACTCTCAGTACAATCTGCTCTGATGCCGCATAGTT
AAGCCAGTATCTGCTCCCTGCTTGTGTGTTGGAGGTCGCTGAGTAGTGCGCGAGCAAAATTTAAGCTACA
ACAAGGCAAGGCTTGACCGACAATTGCATGAAGAATCTGCTTAGGGTTAGGCGTTTTGCGCTGCTTCGCG
ATGTACGGGCCAGATATACGCGTTGACATTGATTATTGACTAGTTATTAATAGTAATCAATTACGGGGTC
ATTAGTTCATAGCCCATATATGGAGTTCCGCGTTACATAACTTACGGTAAATGGCCCGCCTGGCTGACCG
CCCAACGACCCCCGCCCATTGACGTCAATAATGACGTATGTTCCCATAGTAACGCCAATAGGGACTTTCC
ATTGACGTCAATGGGTGGAGTATTTACGGTAAACTGCCCACTTGGCAGTACATCAAGTGTATCATATGCC
AAGTACGCCCCCTATTGACGTCAATGACGGTAAATGGCCCGCCTGGCATTATGCCCAGTACATGACCTTA
TGGGACTTTCCTACTTGGCAGTACATCTACGTATTAGTCATCGCTATTACCATGGTGATGCGGTTTTGGC
AGTACATCAATGGGCGTGGATAGCGGTTTGACTCACGGGGATTTCCAAGTCTCCACCCCATTGACGTCAA
TGGGAGTTTGTTTTGGCACCAAAATCAACGGGACTTTCCAAAATGTCGTAACAACTCCGCCCCATTGACG
CAAATGGGCGGTAGGCGTGTACGGTGGGAGGTCTATATAAGCAGAGCTCTCTGGCTAACTAGAGAACCCA
CTGCTTACTGGCTTATCGAAATTAATACGACTCACTATAGGGAGACCCAAGCTGGCTAGCGTTTAAACGG
GCCCTCTAGACCCGGGGAGAAGCCGCATATTTGCCACATCCAAGGCTGTGGGAAGGTGTACGGCCAACGC
AGCAACCTGGTACGTCACTTGCGCTGGCATACCGGTGGATCCTCTGCACAGTAGTAAGCTTAAGTTTAAA
CCGCTGATCAGCCTCGACTGTGCCTTCTAGTTGCCAGCCATCTGTTGTTTGCCCCTCCCCCGTGCCTTCC
TTGACCCTGGAAGGTGCCACTCCCACTGTCCTTTCCTAATAAAATGAGGAAATTGCATCGCATTGTCTGA
GTAGGTGTCATTCTATTCTGGGGGGTGGGGTGGGGCAGGACAGCAAGGGGGAGGATTGGGAAGACAATAG
CAGGCATGCTGGGGATGCGGTGGGCTCTATGGCTTCTGAGGCGGAAAGAACCAGCTGGGGCTCTAGGGGG
TATCCCC
[124 nt withheld, positions 1338-1461]
C
[91 nt withheld, positions 1463-1553]
A
[49 nt withheld, positions 1555-1603]
CCTTTGACGTTGGAGTCCACGTTCTTT
[37 nt withheld, positions 1631-1667]
ACCCTATCTCGGTCTATTCTTTTGATTTATAAGGGATTTTGCCGATTTCGGCCTATTGGTTAAAAAATGA
GCTGATTTAACAAAAATTTAACGCGAATTAATTCTGTGGAATGTGTGTCAGTTAGGGTGTGGAAAGTCCC
CAGGCTCCCCAGCAGGCAGAAGTATGCAAAGCATGCATCTCAATTAGTCAGCAACCAGGTGTGGAAAGTC
CCCAGGCTCCCCAGCAGGCAGAAGTATGCAAAGCATGCATCTCAATTAGTCAGCAACCATAGTCCCGCCC
CTAACTCCGCCCATCCCGCCCCTAACTCCGCCCAGTTCCGCCCATTCTCCGCCCCATGGCTGACTAATTT
TTTTTATTTATGCAGAGGCCGAGGCCGCCTCTGCCTCTGAGCTATTCCAGAAGTAGTGAGGAGGCTTTTT
TGGAGGCCTAGGCTTTTGCAAAAAGCTCCCGGCCGGGAGCTTGTATATCCATTTTCGGATCTGATCAAGA
GACAGGATGAGGATCGTTTCGCATGATTGAACAAGATGGATTGCACGCAGGTTCTCCGGCCGCTTGGGTG
GAGAGGCTATTCGGCTATGACTGGGCACAACAGACAATCGGCTGCTCTGATGCCGCCGTGTTCCGGCTGT
CAGCGCAGGGGCGCCCGGTTCTTTTTGTCAAGACCGACCTGTCCGGTGCCCTGAATGAACTGCAGGACGA
GGCAGCGCGGCTATCGTGGCTGGCCACGACGGGCGTTCCTTGCGCAGCTGTGCTCGACGTTGTCACTGAA
GCGGGAAGGGACTGGCTGCTATTGGGCGAAGTGCCGGGGCAGGATCTCCTGTCATCTCACCTTGCTCCTG
CCGAGAAAGTATCCATCATGGCTGATGCAATGCGGCGGCTGCATACGCTTGATCCGGCTACCTGCCCATT
CGACCACCAAGCGAAACATCGCATCGAGCGAGCACGTACTCGGATGGAAGCCGGTCTTGTCGATCAGGAT
GATCTGGACGAAGAGCATCAGGGGCTCGCGCCAGCCGAACTGTTCGCCAGGCTCAAGGCGCGCATGCCCG
ACGGCGAGGATCTCGTCGTGACCCATGGCGATGCCTGCTTGCCGAATATCATGGTGGAAAATGGCCGCTT
TTCTGGATTCATCGACTGTGGCCGGCTGGGTGTGGCGGACCGCTATCAGGACATAGCGTTGGCTACCCGT
GATATTGCTGAAGAGCTTGGCGGCGAATGGGCTGACCGCTTCCTCGTGCTTTACGGTATCGCCGCTCCCG
ATTCGCAGCGCATCGCCTTCTATCGCCTTCTTGACGAGTTCTTCTGAGCGGGACTCTGGGGTTCGAAATG
ACCGACCAAGCGACGCCCAACCTGCCATCACGAGATTTCGATTCCACCGCCGCCTTCTATGAAAGGTTGG
GCTTCGGAATCGTTTTCCGGGACGCCGGCTGGATGATCCTCCAGCGCGGGGATCTCATGCTGGAGTTCTT
CGCCCACCCCAACTTGTTTATTGCAGCTTATAATGGTTACAAATAAAGCAATAGCATCACAAATTTCACA
AATAAAGCATTTTTTTCACTGCATTCTAGTTGTGGTTTGTCCAAACTCATCAATGTATCTTATCATGTCT
GTATACCGTCGACCTCTAGCTAGAGCTTGGCGTAATCATGGTCATAGCTGTTTCCTGTGTGAAATTGTTA
TCCGCTCACAATTCCACACAACATACGAGCCGGAAGCATAAAGTGTAAAGCCTGGGGTGCCTAATGAGTG
AGCTAACTCACATTAATTGCGTTGCGCTCACTGCCCGCTTTCCAGTCGGGAAACCTGTCGTGCCAGCTGC
ATTAATGAATCGGCCAACGCGCGGGGAGAGGCGGTTTGCGTATTGGGCGCTCTTCCGCTTCCTCGCTCAC
TGACTCGCTGCGCTCGGTCGTTCGGCTGCGGCGAGCGGTATCAGCTCACTCAAAGGCGGTAATACGGTTA
TCCACAGAATCAGGGGATAACGCAGGAAAGAACATGTGAGCAAAAGGCCAGCAAAAGGCCAGGAACCGTA
AAAAGGCCGCGTTGCTGGCGTTTTTCCATAGGCTCCGCCCCCCTGACGAGCATCACAAAAATCGACGCTC
AAGTCAGAGGTGGCGAAACCCGACAGGACTATAAAGATACCAGGCGTTTCCCCCTGGAAGCTCCCTCGTG
CGCTCTCCTGTTCCGACCCTGCCGCTTACCGGATACCTGTCCGCCTTTCTCCCTTCGGGAAGCGTGGCGC
TTTCTCATAGCTCACGCTGTAGGTATCTCAGTTCGGTGTAGGTCGTTCGCTCCAAGCTGGGCTGTGTGCA
CGAACCCCCCGTTCAGCCCGACCGCTGCGCCTTATCCGGTAACTATCGTCTTGAGTCCAACCCGGTAAGA
CACGACTTATCGCCACTGGCAGCAGCCACTGGTAACAGGATTAGCAGAGCGAGGTATGTAGGCGGTGCTA
CAGAGTTCTTGAAGTGGTGGCCTAACTACGGCTACACTAGAAGAACAGTATTTGGTATCTGCGCTCTGCT
GAAGCCAGTTACCTTCGGAAAAAGAGTTGGTAGCTCTTGATCCGGCAAACAAACCACCGCTGGTAGCGGT
TTTTTTGTTTGCAAGCAGCAGATTACGCGCAGAAAAAAAGGATCTCAAGAAGATCCTTTGATCTTTTCTA
CGGGGTCTGACGCTCAGTGGAACGAAAACTCACGTTAAGGGATTTTGGTCATGAGATTATCAAAAAGGAT
CTTCACCTAGATCCTTTTAAATTAAAAATGAAGTTTTAAATCAATCTAAAGTATATATGAGTAAACTTGG
TCTGACAGTTACCAATGCTTAATCAGTGAGGCACCTATCTCAGCGATCTGTCTATTTCGTTCATCCATAG
TTGCCTGACTCCCCGTCGTGTAGATAACTACGATACGGGAGGGCTTACCATCTGGCCCCAGTGCTGCAAT
GATACCGCGAGACCCACGCTCACCGGCTCCAGATTTATCAGCAATAAACCAGCCAGCCGGAAGGGCCGAG
CGCAGAAGTGGTCCTGCAACTTTATCCGCCTCCATCCAGTCTATTAATTGTTGCCGGGAAGCTAGAGTAA
GTAGTTCGCCAGTTAATAGTTTGCGCAACGTTGTTGCCATTGCTACAGGCATCGTGGTGTCACGCTCGTC
GTTTGGTATGGCTTCATTCAGCTCCGGTTCCCAACGATCAAGGCGAGTTACATGATCCCCCATGTTGTGC
AAAAAAGCGGTTAGCTCCTTCGGTCCTCCGATCGTTGTCAGAAGTAAGTTGGCCGCAGTGTTATCACTCA
TGGTTATGGCAGCACTGCATAATTCTCTTACTGTCATGCCATCCGTAAGATGCTTTTCTGTGACTGGTGA
GTACTCAACCAAGTCATTCTGAGAATAGTGTATGCGGCGACCGAGTTGCTCTTGCCCGGCGTCAATACGG
GATAATACCGCGCCACATAGCAGAACTTTAAAAGTGCTCATCATTGGAAAACGTTCTTCGGGGCGAAAAC
TCTCAAGGATCTTACCGCTGTTGAGATCCAGTTCGATGTAACCCACTCGTGCACCCAACTGATCTTCAGC
ATCTTTTACTTTCACCAGCGTTTCTGGGTGAGCAAAAACAGGAAGGCAAAATGCCGCAAAAAAGGGAATA
AGGGCGACACGGAAATGTTGAATACTCATACTCTTCCTTTTTCAATATTATTGAAGCATTTATCAGGGTT
ATTGTCTCATGAGCGGATACATATTTGAATGTATTTAGAAAAATAAACAAATAGGGGTTCCGCGCACATT
TCCCCGAAAAGTGCCACCTGACGTC
Features (pLannotate 1.2.2; 20 found; start..end, strand, type, name):
     28..80      -  misc_feature   bom (fragment): basis of mobility region from pBR322
    235..614     +  enhancer       CMV enhancer: human cytomegalovirus immediate early enhancer
    615..818     +  promoter       CMV promoter: human cytomegalovirus (CMV) immediate early promoter
    814..847     +  LTR            5' LTR (truncated) (fragment): truncated 5' long terminal repeat (LTR) from HIV-1
    863..881     +  promoter       T7 promoter: promoter for bacteriophage T7 RNA polymerase
    930..1016    +  CDS            Sp7 (fragment): SP7_MOUSE - Also known as Osx. Experimental evidence at protein level: Swiss-Prot protein existence level 1. Transcriptional activator essential for osteoblast differentiation (PubMed:11792318, PubMed:17510056, PubMed:30026585). Binds to SP1 and EKLF consensus sequences and to other G/C-rich sequences (PubMed:11792318, PubMed:17510056). From Mus musculus (Mouse).
   1068..1292    +  polyA_signal   bGH poly(A) signal: bovine growth hormone polyadenylation signal
   1296..1317    +  promoter       SV40 promoter (fragment): SV40 enhancer and early promoter
   1338..1766    +  rep_origin     f1 ori (sequence partly withheld): f1 bacteriophage origin of replication; arrow indicates direction of (+) strand synthesis
   1780..2109    +  promoter       SV40 promoter: SV40 enhancer and early promoter
   2180..2971    +  CDS            neo: KKA2_KLEPN - Also known as kan, nptII. Experimental evidence at protein level: Swiss-Prot protein existence level 1. Resistance to kanamycin, neomycin, paromomycin, ribostamycin, butirosin and gentamicin B. From Klebsiella pneumoniae.
   2995..3153    +  CDS            ble (fragment): BLE_KLEPN - Experimental evidence at protein level: Swiss-Prot protein existence level 1. Binding protein with a strong affinity to the bleomycin family of antibiotics. Binds to CL990; an antimitotic-antibiotic compound. From Klebsiella pneumoniae.
   3148..3269    +  polyA_signal   SV40 poly(A) signal: SV40 polyadenylation signal
   3342..3358    -  protein_bind   lac operator: The lac repressor binds to the lac operator to inhibit transcription in E. coli. This inhibition can be relieved by adding lactose or isopropyl-β-D-thiogalactopyranoside (IPTG). lac repressor encoded by lacI
   3366..3396    -  promoter       lac promoter: promoter for the E. coli lac operon
   3411..3432    -  protein_bind   CAP binding site: CAP binding activates transcription in the presence of cAMP. E. coli catabolite activator protein
   3445..3537    -  CDS            lacI (fragment): lac repressor; lacI; The lac repressor binds to the lac operator to inhibit transcription in E. coli. This inhibition can be relieved by adding lactose or isopropyl-β-D-thiogalactopyranoside (IPTG).
   3720..4305    -  rep_origin     ori: high-copy-number ColE1/pMB1/pBR322/pUC origin of replication
   4476..5336    -  CDS            AmpR: β-lactamase; bla; confers resistance to ampicillin, carbenicillin, and related antibiotics
   5337..5441    -  promoter       AmpR promoter: bla
