[The description below was written by a language model from this plasmid's Addgene catalogue record and pLannotate feature annotations shown in this document.]
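Description:
pc3XB-ZF1 is a mammalian expression-type plasmid built on pc3XB, a modified version of Invitrogen's pcDNA3, and it serves as one of the archived module clones in the Zinc Finger Consortium Modular Assembly Kit v1.0. It is propagated in E. coli at high copy through a ColE1/pUC-type origin with ampicillin selection (AmpR under its own bla promoter), and it also retains an f1 phage origin. For mammalian cells the backbone carries a neomycin phosphotransferase gene driven by the SV40 enhancer/early promoter and terminated by the SV40 poly(A) signal, allowing G418 selection.

The payload is a roughly 90 bp insert, ZF1, encoding a single Cys2His2 zinc finger module derived from the Sangamo module set and recorded as recognising the DNA triplet GAA. It lies between XbaI and BamHI sites, both preserved, downstream of the CMV enhancer/promoter and a T7 promoter and upstream of the bGH polyadenylation signal. The automated annotation labels this region as a fragment of mouse Sp7, which most likely reflects sequence similarity among zinc finger domains rather than the actual origin of the insert. Other small hits, such as the truncated HIV-1 LTR, ble and lacI fragments, appear to be backbone remnants or chance matches rather than functional parts.

The plasmid is best seen as a building block. In the modular assembly approach, individual finger modules with defined triplet specificities are joined through the retained restriction sites into multi-finger arrays. These arrays can then be used to engineer zinc finger nucleases aimed at chosen genomic sequences.
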