Addgene plasmid #13100: pc3XB-ZF1
Depositing lab: Keith Joung. Depositing organization: Massachusetts General Hospital. Publication: Standardized reagents and protocols for engineering zinc finger nucleases by modular assembly. Wright DA, Thibodeau-Beganny S, Sander JD, Winfrey RJ, Hirsh AS, Eichtinger M, Fu F, Porteus MH, Dobbs D, Voytas DF, Joung JK. Nat Protoc. 2006;1(3):1637-52. doi: 10.1038/nprot.2006.259 PubMed 17406455.
Backbone
  Vector backbone: pc3XB
  Backbone manufacturer: Modified Invitrogen pcDNA3
  Backbone size w/o insert (bp): 5400
  Vector type: Mammalian Expression
  Selectable markers: Neomycin (select with G418)
Growth in bacteria
  Bacterial resistance: Ampicillin, 100 μg/mL
  Growth temperature: 37°C
  Growth strain: XL1 Blue
  Copy number: High Copy
Gene/Insert
  Gene/Insert name: ZF1
  Insert size (bp): 90
  Cloning method: Restriction Enzyme; 5′ cloning site XbaI (not destroyed); 3′ cloning site BamHI (not destroyed)
  Sequencing primers: 5′ T7
Terms and licenses: Academic/Nonprofit Terms; Industry Terms: Not Available to Industry
Depositor comments: Part of the Zinc Finger Consortium Modular Assembly Kit v1.0. Finger protein sequence: PGEKPHICHIQGCGKVYGQRSNLVRHLRWH. Target DNA sequence: GAA. This zinc finger is derived from the Sangamo module set.
How to cite: pc3XB-ZF1 was a gift from Keith Joung (Addgene plasmid # 13100 ; http://n2t.net/addgene:13100 ; RRID:Addgene_13100)
