>Addgene plasmid #13100 | pc3XB-ZF1 | addgene partial sequence | sequence record 19484 | CMV-F 5'-CGCAAATGGGCGGTAGGCGTG-3'
GAGCTCTCTGGCTAACTAGAGAACCCACTGCTTACTGGCTTATCGAAATTAATACGACTCACTATAGGGA
GACCCAAGCTGGCTAGCGTTTAAACGGGCCCTCTAGACCCGGGGAGAAGCCGCATATTTGCCACATCCAA
GGCTGTGGGAAGGTGTACGGCCAACGCAGCAACCTGGTACGTCACTTGCGCTGGCATACCGGTGGATCCT
CTGCACAGTAGTAAGCTTAAGTTTAAACCGCTGATCAGCCTCGACTGTGCCTTCTAGTTGCCAGCCATCT
GTTGTTTGCCCCTCCCCCGTGCCTTCCTTGACCCTGGAAGGTGCCACTCCCACTGTCCTTTCCTAATAAA
ATGAGGAAATTGCATCGCATTGTCTGAGTAGGTGTCATTCTATTCTGGGGGGTGGGGTGGGG
